Addgene plasmid #88127: pDONR223-ZNF99
Purpose: Donor Vector containing ZNF99 transcription factor, part of the Human TFome Collection
Depositing lab: Marc Vidal. Depositing organization: Dana-Farber Cancer Institute. Publication: A comprehensive library of human transcription factors for cell fate engineering. Ng AHM, Khoshakhlagh P, Rojo Arias JE, Pasquini G, Wang K, Swiersy A, Shipman SL, Appleton E, Kiaee K, Kohman RE, Vernet A, Dysart M, Leeper K, Saylor W, Huang JY, Graveline A, Taipale J, Hill DE, Vidal M, Melero-Martin JM, Busskamp V, Church GM. Nat Biotechnol. 2021 Apr;39(4):510-519. doi: 10.1038/s41587-020-0742-6. Epub 2020 Nov 30. PubMed 33257861.
Backbone
  Vector backbone: pDONR223
  Backbone manufacturer: Invitrogen
  Backbone size w/o insert (bp): 3000
  Vector type: Gateway Donor Vector
Growth in bacteria
  Bacterial resistance: Spectinomycin, 50 μg/mL
  Growth temperature: 37°C
  Growth strain: DH5alpha
  Copy number: High Copy
Gene/Insert
  Gene/Insert name: ZNF99
  Species: H. sapiens (human)
  Insert size (bp): 717
  Mutation: Last nucleotide of stop codon removed to allow for Gateway C-terminal fusions
  Entrez Gene: ZNF99 (a.k.a. F8281, C19orf9, MGC24986)
  Cloning method: Gateway Cloning
  Sequencing primers: 5′ M13F(-21); 3′ M13R
Terms and licenses: Academic/Nonprofit Terms; Industry Terms: Not Available to Industry
Depositor comments: Represents the ORFeome subset of the TFome
How to cite: pDONR223-ZNF99 was a gift from Marc Vidal (Addgene plasmid # 88127 ; http://n2t.net/addgene:88127 ; RRID:Addgene_88127)
