[The description below was written by a language model from this plasmid's Addgene catalogue record and pLannotate feature annotations shown in this document.]
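Description:
pDONR223-ZNF99 is a Gateway entry-type clone built on the Invitrogen pDONR223 donor backbone, carrying an open reading frame for the human zinc finger transcription factor ZNF99. It belongs to the Human TFome Collection and is noted as part of that collection's ORFeome subset. The plasmid is a bacterial cloning and shuttling vector only: it replicates in E. coli from a high-copy ColE1/pUC-type origin and is selected with spectinomycin through the aadA (SmR) aminoglycoside adenylyltransferase gene. That gene sits downstream of a class 1 integron Pc promoter fragment and a short remnant of a gentamicin resistance gene.

The catalogued 717 bp insert corresponds to an annotated coding sequence of about 714 nt in the 3,504 nt sequenced record. The annotation tool matched it to an uncharacterised human Swiss-Prot entry with transcript-level evidence rather than labelling it ZNF99 by name. The ORF is flanked by attL recombination sites, one called as an attL3-like variant by the software and the other as attL2. These sites let LR Clonase transfer the ORF into any compatible Gateway destination vector. The last nucleotide of the stop codon was removed so that the reading frame can continue into C-terminal tags or fusion partners supplied by the destination vector.

No eukaryotic promoter drives the insert. The only nearby promoter is a T7 promoter on the opposite strand beyond attL2. rrnB T1 and T2 terminators upstream insulate the cloning region from read-through transcription, and small lacI and lacZα fragments are backbone remnants. The clone serves as a source of the ZNF99 ORF for making expression constructs, as in transcription factor screens for cell fate engineering.
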