Features (pLannotate 1.2.2; 12 found; start..end, strand, type, name):
     34..129     +  protein_bind   attL3: mutant version of attL; recombination site for the Gateway® LR reaction LR Clonase™
    132..845     +  CDS            YS049_HUMAN: Experimental evidence at transcript level: Swiss-Prot protein existence level 2. From Homo sapiens (Human).
    847..946     -  protein_bind   attL2: mutant version of attL; recombination site for the Gateway® LR reaction LR Clonase™
    964..982     -  promoter       T7 promoter: promoter for bacteriophage T7 RNA polymerase
   1172..1195    +  promoter       Pc promoter (fragment): intI1 (promoter lies within the coding sequence); class 1 integron promoter
   1371..1427    +  CDS            GmR (fragment): gentamycin acetyltransferase; aacC1; confers resistance to gentamycin
   1434..2225    +  CDS            SmR: aminoglycoside adenylyltransferase (Murphy, 1985); aadA; confers resistance to spectinomycin and streptomycin
   2318..2906    +  rep_origin     ori: high-copy-number ColE1/pMB1/pBR322/pUC origin of replication
   3089..3181    +  CDS            lacI (fragment): lac repressor; lacI; The lac repressor binds to the lac operator to inhibit transcription in E. coli. This inhibition can be relieved by adding lactose or isopropyl-β-D-thiogalactopyranoside (IPTG).
   3236..3263    -  terminator     rrnB T2 terminator: transcription terminator T2 from the E. coli rrnB gene
   3395..3438    +  terminator     rrnB T1 terminator: Escherichia coli rrnB; transcription terminator T1 from the E. coli rrnB gene
   3485..17      -  CDS            lacZα (fragment) (across the origin): LacZα fragment of β-galactosidase; lacZ fragment
>Addgene plasmid #88127 | pDONR223-ZNF99 | addgene full sequence | sequence record 199011 | Addgene NGS Result
GTAAAACGACGGCCAGTCTTAAGCTCGGGCCCCAAATAATGATTTTATTTTGACTGATAGTGACCTGTTC
GTTGCAACAAATTGATGAGCAATGCTTTTTTATAATGCCAACTTTGTACAAAAAAGTTGGCATGAAGAAT
GTGGCAAACACTGTAACCATTTCTCACATCTTACCACACATTAAGATAATTCATACTGAAGAGAAACCCG
ACAAATGTGAAGAATGTAACAAAGTCTTTAACTGGTCTTCAACTCATACTAAATATAAGAGAATTCATAC
AGAAGATAAATTTTATAAATATGAAGAATGTGACAAAAGCTTTAAAAACATTTCAACCCTTATTACACAT
AAGATAATTTATGTTGTAGAGAAATTCTACAAATGTGAAGAATGTGGCAAAGTTTTTTTTTTTTTTTTGA
AATGGAGTCTCACTCTGTCGCCCAAATTGGAGTGCAATGGTGCAATCTCAGTTCATTGCAACCTCCGCCT
CCTGGGTTCAAGCGATTCTCTGGCCTCAACCTCCCAAGCAGCTGGGATTGCAGGCGCCTGCCACCACGCC
CAGCTAATTTTTGTATTTTTAGTAGAGACGGGGTTTCACCATTTTGACCAGGCTGGTTTTGAACTCCTGA
CCTCAAGTGATCCACCCGCCTTGGCCTCCCAAAGTGCCCCAAAGTGCTGGGATTACAAGCATGAGCCATT
GAGCCCGGTCGAATGTGGCAAAGTTTTTAATAAGTTATCAAATCATACTGGAGAGAAGCTCTACAAACCT
AAAAGACATGACAGTGCTCTTGAGAACACCTTAAACTTTTCTAAACATAAAAGAAATCATAGTGTCAAGA
AGCCCTACCCAACTTTCTTGTACAAAGTTGGCATTATAAGAAAGCATTGCTTATCAATTTGTTGCAACGA
ACAGGTCACTATCAGTCAAAATAAAATCATTATTTGCCATCCAGCTGATATCCCCTATAGTGAGTCGTAT
TACATGGTCATAGCTGTTTCCTGGCAGCTCTGGCCCGTGTCTCAAAATCTCTGATGTTACATTGCACAAG
ATAAAAATATATCATCATGCCTCCTCTAGACCAGCCAGGACAGAAATGCCTCGACTTCGCTGCTACCCAA
GGTTGCCGGGTGACGCACACCGTGGAAACGGATGAAGGCACGAACCCAGTGGACATAAGCCTGTTCGGTT
CGTAAGCTGTAATGCAAGTAGCGTATGCGCTCACGCAACTGGTCCAGAACCTTGACCGAACGCAGCGGTG
GTAACGGCGCAGTGGCGGTTTTCATGGCTTGTTATGACTGTTTTTTTGGGGTACAGTCTATGCCTCGGGC
ATCCAAGCAGCAAGCGCGTTACGCCGTGGGTCGATGTTTGATGTTATGGAGCAGCAACGATGTTACGCAG
CAGGGCAGTCGCCCTAAAACAAAGTTAAACATTATGAGGGAAGCGGTGATCGCCGAAGTATCGACTCAAC
TATCAGAGGTAGTTGGCGTCATCGAGCGCCATCTCGAACCGACGTTGCTGGCCGTACATTTGTACGGCTC
CGCAGTGGATGGCGGCCTGAAGCCACACAGTGATATTGATTTGCTGGTTACGGTGACCGTAAGGCTTGAT
GAAACAACGCGGCGAGCTTTGATCAACGACCTTTTGGAAACTTCGGCTTCCCCTGGAGAGAGCGAGATTC
TCCGCGCTGTAGAAGTCACCATTGTTGTGCACGACGACATCATTCCGTGGCGTTATCCAGCTAAGCGCGA
ACTGCAATTTGGAGAATGGCAGCGCAATGACATTCTTGCAGGTATCTTCGAGCCAGCCACGATCGACATT
GATCTGGCTATCTTGCTGACAAAAGCAAGAGAACATAGCGTTGCCTTGGTAGGTCCAGCGGCGGAGGAAC
TCTTTGATCCGGTTCCTGAACAGGATCTATTTGAGGCGCTAAATGAAACCTTAACGCTATGGAACTCGCC
GCCCGACTGGGCTGGCGATGAGCGAAATGTAGTGCTTACGTTGTCCCGCATTTGGTACAGCGCAGTAACC
GGCAAAATCGCGCCGAAGGATGTCGCTGCCGACTGGGCAATGGAGCGCCTGCCGGCCCAGTATCAGCCCG
TCATACTTGAAGCTAGACAGGCTTATCTTGGACAAGAAGAAGATCGCTTGGCCTCGCGCGCAGATCAGTT
GGAAGAATTTGTCCACTACGTGAAAGGCGAGATCACCAAGGTAGTCGGCAAATAACCCTCGAGCCACCCA
TGACCAAAATCCCTTAACGTGAGTTACGCGTCGTTCCACTGAGCGTCAGACCCCGTAGAAAAGATCAAAG
GATCTTCTTGAGATCCTTTTTTTCTGCGCGTAATCTGCTGCTTGCAAACAAAAAAACCACCGCTACCAGC
GGTGGTTTGTTTGCCGGATCAAGAGCTACCAACTCTTTTTCCGAAGGTAACTGGCTTCAGCAGAGCGCAG
ATACCAAATACTGTTCTTCTAGTGTAGCCGTAGTTAGGCCACCACTTCAAGAACTCTGTAGCACCGCCTA
CATACCTCGCTCTGCTAATCCTGTTACCAGTGGCTGCTGCCAGTGGCGATAAGTCGTGTCTTACCGGGTT
GGACTCAAGACGATAGTTACCGGATAAGGCGCAGCGGTCGGGCTGAACGGGGGGTTCGTGCACACAGCCC
AGCTTGGAGCGAACGACCTACACCGAACTGAGATACCTACAGCGTGAGCTATGAGAAAGCGCCACGCTTC
CCGAAGGGAGAAAGGCGGACAGGTATCCGGTAAGCGGCAGGGTCGGAACAGGAGAGCGCACGAGGGAGCT
TCCAGGGGGAAACGCCTGGTATCTTTATAGTCCTGTCGGGTTTCGCCACCTCTGACTTGAGCGTCGATTT
TTGTGATGCTCGTCAGGGGGGCGGAGCCTATGGAAAAACGCCAGCAACGCGGCCTTTTTACGGTTCCTGG
CCTTTTGCTGGCCTTTTGCTCACATGTTCTTTCCTGCGTTATCCCCTGATTCTGTGGATAACCGTATTAC
CGCCTTTGAGTGAGCTGATACCGCTCGCCGCAGCCGAACGACCGAGCGCAGCGAGTCAGTGAGCGAGGAA
GCGGAAGAGCGCCCAATACGCAAACCGCCTCTCCCCGCGCGTTGGCCGATTCATTAATGCAGCTGGCACG
ACAGGTTTCCCGACTGGAAAGCGGGCAGTGAGCGCAACGCAATTAATACGCGTACCGCTAGCCAGGAAGA
GTTTGTAGAAACGCAAAAAGGCCATCCGTCAGGATGGCCTTCTGCTTAGTTTGATGCCTGGCAGTTTATG
GCGGGCGTCCTGCCCGCCACCCTCCGGGCCGTTGCTTCACAACGTTCAAATCCGCTCCCGGCGGATTTGT
CCTACTCAGGAGAGCGTTCACCGACAAACAACAGATAAAACGAAAGGCCCAGTCTTCCGACTGAGCCTTT
CGTTTTATTTGATGCCTGGCAGTTCCCTACTCTCGCGTTAACGCTAGCATGGATGTTTTCCCAGTCACGA
CGTT
