>Addgene plasmid #88127 | pDONR223-ZNF99 | depositor partial sequence | sequence record 171731 | insert
ATGAAGAATGTGGCAAACACTGTAACCATTTCTCACATCTTACCACACATTAAGATAATTCATACTGAAG
AGAAACCCGACAAATGTGAAGAATGTAACAAAGTCTTTAACTGGTCTTCAACTCATACTAAATATAAGAG
AATTCATACAGAAGATAAATTTTATAAATATGAAGAATGTGACAAAAGCTTTAAAAACATTTCAACCCTT
ATTACACATAAGATAATTTATGTTGTAGAGAAATTCTACAAATGTGAAGAATGTGGCAAAGTTTTTTTTT
TTTTTTTGAAATGGAGTCTCACTCTGTCGCCCAAATTGGAGTGCAATGGTGCAATCTCAGTTCATTGCAA
CCTCCGCCTCCTGGGTTCAAGCGATTCTCTGGCCTCAACCTCCCAAGCAGCTGGGATTGCAGGCGCCTGC
CACCACGCCCAGCTAATTTTTGTATTTTTAGTAGAGACGGGGTTTCACCATTTTGACCAGGCTGGTTTTG
AACTCCTGACCTCAAGTGATCCACCCGCCTTGGCCTCCCAAAGTGCCCCAAAGTGCTGGGATTACAAGCA
TGAGCCATTGAGCCCGGTCGAATGTGGCAAAGTTTTTAATAAGTTATCAAATCATACTGGAGAGAAGCTC
TACAAACCTAAAAGACATGACAGTGCTCTTGAGAACACCTTAAACTTTTCTAAACATAAAAGAAATCATA
GTGTCAAGAAGCCCTAG
